Addgene plasmid #196113: pTol2-nbt-Electra1-P2A-mScarlet
Purpose: zebrafish expression of nbt-Electra1-P2A-mScarlet
Depositing lab: Reinhard Köster. Publication: Dual-expression system for blue fluorescent protein optimization. Papadaki S, Wang X, Wang Y, Zhang H, Jia S, Liu S, Yang M, Zhang D, Jia JM, Koster RW, Namikawa K, Piatkevich KD. Sci Rep. 2022 Jun 17;12(1):10190. doi: 10.1038/s41598-022-13214-0. PubMed 35715437.
Backbone
  Vector backbone: pTol2-MCS
  Vector type: Zebrafish expression
Growth in bacteria
  Bacterial resistance: Ampicillin, 100 μg/mL
  Growth temperature: 37°C
  Growth strain: DH5alpha
  Copy number: High Copy
Gene/Insert
  Gene/Insert name: nbt-Electra1-P2A-mScarlet
  Species: Synthetic
  Cloning method: Restriction Enzyme; 5′ cloning site uknown (unknown if destroyed); 3′ cloning site uknown (unknown if destroyed)
Terms and licenses: Academic/Nonprofit Terms; Industry Terms: Not Available to Industry
How to cite: pTol2-nbt-Electra1-P2A-mScarlet was a gift from Reinhard Köster (Addgene plasmid # 196113 ; http://n2t.net/addgene:196113 ; RRID:Addgene_196113)
