[The description below was written by a language model from this plasmid's Addgene catalogue record and pLannotate feature annotations shown in this document.]
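Description:
pTol2-nbt-Electra1-P2A-mScarlet is a zebrafish expression plasmid built on the pTol2-MCS backbone, a pBluescript-like vector designed for Tol2 transposon-mediated transgenesis. In such vectors the expression cassette is normally flanked by Tol2 transposon arms, so that co-delivery with Tol2 transposase promotes genomic integration. The automated feature table does not annotate the Tol2 arms, so their positions are not documented here. In E. coli the 7.9 kb plasmid is maintained at high copy through a ColE1/pUC-type origin and selected with ampicillin via the β-lactamase gene and its native promoter. Remnants of the cloning backbone are also present, including T7 and T3 promoters, MCS fragments and lac promoter/operator elements.

The synthetic insert is a bicistronic reporter cassette. "nbt" in the name presumably denotes the promoter driving expression (commonly the neural β-tubulin promoter used for neuronal expression in fish). However, the record does not define it, and the roughly 3.5 kb region upstream of the first coding sequence is unannotated. The first open reading frame, which by name and position should be Electra1, was labelled mRuby3 by the annotation tool. This most likely reflects sequence similarity rather than identity, since the associated publication concerns optimization of blue fluorescent proteins. It is followed by a P2A peptide, which causes ribosomal skipping so that two separate polypeptides are made from one transcript, and then by the red fluorescent protein mScarlet. An SV40 polyadenylation signal lies downstream, although it is annotated on the opposite strand. Co-expression from one transcript lets mScarlet serve as a red reference for expression level. This suits the construct to evaluating Electra1 brightness and performance in vivo in zebrafish.
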