Features (pLannotate 1.2.2; 15 found; start..end, strand, type, name):
    187..205     +  promoter       T7 promoter: promoter for bacteriophage T7 RNA polymerase
   3744..4454    +  CDS            mRuby3: monomeric red fluorescent protein derived from mRuby2, with improved brightness and photostability (Bajar et al., 2016)
   4488..4510    +  CDS            P2A (fragment): 2A peptide from porcine teschovirus-1 polyprotein Eukaryotic ribosomes fail to insert a peptide bond between the Gly and Pro residues, yielding separate polypeptides.
   4530..5225    +  CDS            mScarlet: mScarlet is a basic (constitutively fluorescent) red fluorescent protein published in 2016, derived from synthetic construct. It has moderate acid sensitivity.
   5249..5266    -  promoter       T7 promoter (fragment): promoter for bacteriophage T7 RNA polymerase
   5271..5405    -  polyA_signal   SV40 poly(A) signal: SV40 polyadenylation signal
   5472..5495    -  misc_feature   MCS (fragment): pBluescript multiple cloning site
   5508..5526    -  promoter       T3 promoter: promoter for bacteriophage T3 RNA polymerase
   5786..5802    -  protein_bind   lac operator: The lac repressor binds to the lac operator to inhibit transcription in E. coli. This inhibition can be relieved by adding lactose or isopropyl-β-D-thiogalactopyranoside (IPTG). lac repressor encoded by lacI
   5810..5840    -  promoter       lac promoter: promoter for the E. coli lac operon
   5855..5876    -  protein_bind   CAP binding site: CAP binding activates transcription in the presence of cAMP. E. coli catabolite activator protein
   5889..5981    -  CDS            lacI (fragment): lac repressor; lacI; The lac repressor binds to the lac operator to inhibit transcription in E. coli. This inhibition can be relieved by adding lactose or isopropyl-β-D-thiogalactopyranoside (IPTG).
   6164..6752    -  rep_origin     ori: high-copy-number ColE1/pMB1/pBR322/pUC origin of replication
   6923..7783    -  CDS            AmpR: β-lactamase; bla; confers resistance to ampicillin, carbenicillin, and related antibiotics
   7784..7888    -  promoter       AmpR promoter: bla
>Addgene plasmid #196113 | pTol2-nbt-Electra1-P2A-mScarlet | addgene full sequence | sequence record 387255 | Addgene NGS Result
CTAAATTGTAAGCGTTAATCCCATATGGGCAGAGGTGTAAAAAGTACTCAAAAATTTTACTCAAGTGAAA
GTACAAGTACTTAGGGAAAATTTTACTCAATTAAAAGTAAAAGTATCTGGCTAGAATCTTACTTGAGTAA
AAGTAAAAAAGTACTCCATTAAAATTGTACTTGAGTATTAGATCTGTAATACGACTCACTATAGGGACAT
AGAATGCAGGTACGTACCCCTCGAGGTCGACTCTAGACCCTGTCTGTTCCTGATTACATCTAGTTTGCTG
CCTGTCCGGATTATTGCCTGTTTTTTGACTACTCTCTTGTATCCTGTGGTGTACTTTCTATTTTGGTGTG
TTTGACTCGGCCTGTGACCCCAACCATTTATTTGTCTCCTGTAACTGTACCGCATTGACTGATTGTTACT
GACCCGGCCTGGCTTTTAACTACAATTCTTGTTTCCAATTCTACAACCCCACACTTGGTTCCCTTGCTTG
GTCAGAACTCTCTCCTTGGGCCTCTCACGTTAAGACCTGGCGTCATCTGAGTAGCAGAGGGCTAGTCCCG
ATGCCAAAGGCGGCTGTTATAGGCAGAAGGGTGAGCCGCGACTGGGTCCTTGGTGTCTGTTCTGATTTTG
GGACACCCTGCCTTACAGCCCCCCTCAAGTCTCTGATTATTGCCTTGTAACCTTGTAACCAATCAGTGGA
AATCAAGAGACCTGCAAAGCAGGAAGTAGTGTTCTACTTATGTCACTCCAGTCTTTATACATTACATTTT
TGGCTAACTAACTATATTAGAAACATTTTTTATTTTGCATAGCCAATCTACAGTATTTACCCAGTTTTTA
TTTTTAAACTGAATAATTATTTTAAGGATAATATCTGCCTGCAGAATAAATAATTCGATATATGCCATGG
ATAAGCAATATGGTGTCTTGACAAGACAGAATATAATTTGATATTTTAGAAGCATGGCTTTTATGGACTT
ATACACATGTAGGTATGATGTGAGAACCTGGTTAATGGTGTCCATTTGCTGTCATGAGTTTGCTTGGTTA
CTGAGCACAGACTATTTTATGAGCTTTGCCAGGTCCTGCTTTTCTCATCCTTTCAAAACAATGTGTTCCC
TTCACTCCACACAGAGTAATGTCCATGTTCCTGGTGTGTGAGTCTCCTCTTCCAAATGCAGCATCTTCTC
CCCCCCCATGCCATGTGACACTTTCATTAGCATCTCCTCATGCTTTGTGTGAATTCTGCTCTGCCCTACC
CCTCCCCTTATGCAGCACAAGGAAGAAGGGAGAAAGCTGTGTCTGCATATCTGCAAAAGGCTGCCTGACT
GACAGTAAGAATGTCTGTCTCGAGGACCTCTTCCCACACAGCTGTACCACTGAAATCCATATTTATTGGT
AGTACATCTGTTACTAACATTTTAACATTAACAACAGTGATTACATTACCTTCAGAACATTGCAGTAAGG
AACAGACTCCTGTATGCTCATAGTGTAATACCAGGAGAATATATTGTAAATCTTGGGTGTTGCCCACTTT
CAGTGATATCAGCTTTGCTTTCTGTATTTTTTAATCATTTAATGCTCCTTCATAGTAATCTTGAAATGCA
AACATTTTCCTTAAGGTGGGCATAGCCAAACAATATTCAACATCAACACACTGGGCCAAATCAGGATGAT
CTGATCAACAGGCTAACAATCAGATCATATTTGGGAGCCATTTGCCAATGTGGTCCTCTTCCAACATGAT
TATCCAAACTGTCTGATAGATATATCTGCTTGATAGTCAAATATTGGTCAGGCAGGCCATTGAGAAGGCC
TCATGCATGGGCCAATAAGCTGCTGATTGGGTTGCCTACTTGTGGATATTTTACTAGCCTGGCCAGAAAA
AATGTTGCTTGATGCCAATGTCAATAATTGGAAAAAAACATTAAAATATAAGAAGGCTGTTACTTTTTTC
CCAGAAAAGGTGGTAACCATAACTGCCAACTAATTCTGGAAGAGCTGAGTTGGCAGCTTATACTTGGCCA
TTTATCAATCACCACCTATAAGGATGTACCGAGTCTGCGTGCTTATTAGGTATATGTGAGTATGACACAA
TTTTAAACACTATTATGTCTGCAAGAGCTGAGTCAGCAGTTATACTTGGCCATGTATTGCCACCCATAAG
GATGTACTGATTCAATCATTTTTCTCCAAACCCCTAAATTCATATGATGTCTGCCAGCTTATTAGGTACA
GTATATGTGAGTATGATAAAAATATTTGTAATATTTAATATTGGTTGTGTTTTCTCTCTATAGAAATAAT
ACACAATCCAAACAAAAGTGGCATAAATGTGATATATTGTAATGACATGATAAGGAAATTACACTGATTT
ATTGGCTATTAATATTTCTCATTTGCAATCACTATGCTGCTCTGGCAGCTTTTATCAGCACATCAGTGCT
ACAGAAAGAATGGAACCCTGGCTGTCATGCTGATTCTAATGCTCAGCAGCATTTTACACATTTTGCTGCA
TTTTCTAGCTATCAGCTGATTACTCCCAGGATCCCCCTTGTGTTCCACTGCAGATGTATTTACTGATGCT
TAGCTTCTACCAACGGGCACTTACAAGTATTTCTATGTGGGTGTAACTAGAAAGAAGATGGACTATGTAA
AGCATATGGGCCTCTAGTTTGGGCATAACCTTAATGTACATTTGGATGGGAGGTTCCAGGGTAAAGGTTA
ATCCAATAGCACTGGTTTCCCCTAGCTTTGCCACTTTTAATAGGCAAGGTTTCAGCCCTGTCTACTCATA
TGTAAATTGTGATTGTGATTTTATTTCACATTTTTGTTCTGTATGTTTGGACAGATGTCAGTAAAACCAT
TTAACTGCCCCCGTTTGTTCAACCTCCTCGTTCTTCTGCTACATCCACTGGTCTTTACGGAAGCAATTAA
ATAAATTAAGGGCCATATGATTTCCTGCCCTGTAAAACTGGTGTGTGTTTGCGGTCTGAGGCAGATGTGC
TGCTTCCATTTGAATACAGGGGGGATATTGAAACACTGACTCGGGAATCCCCTGGAGAGTGATTTGAGGC
AGAAATGGATATGGAGCAGTATCATGTGATAAAATGAAATTGTGAGGCAGCTGCATAGGGTGGCACCCAT
CCCCACTGCACCTTCCTTCCCCCTACAGCTCCCAGTGATGGACGAGTTGTGTGGGGGATGGTACCTGTCA
CTAATACCTTTGGAGTCATCATTAGGCTAATATTATCAATAACAAGGTTAATGTTTCTATAGGCTTAATC
AGCTTCTCATTCGTGTTTTAATTAGAATTTTTTTTCATTATTTCAGTATAATATTCCTTTGTAATAAGCA
ATAAGCACATTCCCAGCATCTTTTTCACCTTCTTGGTGGTATCTGCCTGATGGTGAGACAATGCAGCATC
CATTTCCATTCCCTCCCTTGTCATTTGATTGGTTCCCATCCCTACAATGCTCAGGGCCAGTGGCTCCACC
CACCATTACATCATCTGAGCCCAGGACCACAGCAAGTGAATAGGAGAGAGCAGCACCCTCCCCAAGGCGT
CACAAGTGTATAAAAGGCAGCAGAAGGAGCCTCTGACAGCCCAGATTCTTAGCCGGCTGGAAACCATCGG
GGTGTTGCACAAAGGGCAAGTAAAGCAACAAGAAAGGGCCACACCATCCACTGATTACACCACTGTAAGA
CTCAACCCAATCAAGCTTGAATTCGCCGCCACCATGGTGTCTAAGGGCGAAGAGCTGATCGAGGAAAATA
TGCGTATGAAGGTGGTCATGGAAGGTTCGGTCAACGGCCACCAATTCAAATGCACAGGTGAAGGAGAAGG
CAGACCGTACGAGGGAGTGCAAACCATGAGGATCAAAGTCATCGAGGGAGGACCCCTGCCATTTGCCTTT
GACATTCTTGCCACGTCGTTCCTGTTCGGCAGCAAGACCTTTATCAAGTACCCGGCCGACATCCCTGATT
TCTTCAAACAGTCCTTTCCTGAGGGCTTTACTTGGGAAAGAGTTACGAGATACGAAGATGGTGGAGTCGT
CACCGTCACGCAGGACACCAGCCTTGAGGATGGGGGGCTCGTCTACAACGTCAAGGTCAGAGGGGTAAAC
TTTCCCTCCAATGGTCCCGTGATGCAGAAGAAGACCGAGGGTTGGGAGCCTTTCACAGAGATGATGTATC
CAGCAAATGGTGGTCTGAGAGGATATACCGACATCGCACTGAAAGTTGATGGTGATGGCCATCTGCACGC
CAACATCGTGACAACTTACAGGTCAAAAAAGACCGTCGGGGACATCAAGATGCCCGGTGTCCATGCCGTT
GATTACCGCCTGGAAAGGGTCGAAGAGAGTGACAATGAAACCTACGTAGTGCTAAGAGAAGTGGCAGTTG
CCAAATACAGCAACCTTGGTGGTGGCATGGACGAGCTGTACAAGGGGCGCGCCGGAAGCGGAGCTACTAA
CTTCAGCCTGTTAAAGCAAGCAGGAGACGTCGAGGAGAACCCTGGACCTATGGTGAGCAAGGGCGAGGCA
GTGATCAAGGAGTTCATGCGGTTCAAGGTGCACATGGAGGGCTCCATGAACGGCCACGAGTTCGAGATCG
AGGGCGAGGGCGAGGGCCGCCCCTACGAGGGCACCCAGACCGCCAAGCTGAAGGTGACCAAGGGTGGCCC
CCTGCCCTTCTCCTGGGACATCCTGTCCCCTCAGTTCATGTACGGCTCCAGGGCCTTCACCAAGCACCCC
GCCGACATCCCCGACTACTATAAGCAGTCCTTCCCCGAGGGCTTCAAGTGGGAGCGCGTGATGAACTTCG
AGGACGGCGGCGCCGTGACCGTGACCCAGGACACCTCCCTGGAGGACGGCACCCTGATCTACAAGGTGAA
GCTCCGCGGCACCAACTTCCCTCCTGACGGCCCCGTAATGCAGAAGAAGACAATGGGCTGGGAAGCGTCC
ACCGAGCGGTTGTACCCCGAGGACGGCGTGCTGAAGGGCGACATTAAGATGGCCCTGCGCCTGAAGGACG
GCGGCCGATACCTGGCGGACTTCAAGACCACCTACAAGGCCAAGAAGCCCGTGCAGATGCCCGGCGCCTA
CAACGTGGACCGCAAGTTGGACATCACCTCCCACAACGAGGACTACACCGTGGTGGAACAGTACGAACGC
TCCGAGGGCCGCCACTCCACCGGCGGCATGGACGAGCTGTACAAGTAAATCTAGTCTCGAGGCTAGAACT
ATAGTGAGTCGTATTACGTAGATCCAGACATGATAAGATACATTGATGAGTTTGGACAAACCACAACTAG
AATGCAGTGAAAAAAATGCTTTATTTGTGAAATTTGTGATGCTATTGCTTTATTTGTAACCATTATAAGC
TGCAATAAACAAGTTAACAACAACAATTGCATTCATTTTATGTTTCAGGTTCAGGGGGAGGTGTGGGAGG
TTTTTTAATTCGCGGCCGCCACCGCGGTGGAGCTCCAGCTTTTGTTCCCTTTAGTGAGGGTTAATTGGGC
CCAAGTGATCTCCAAAAAATAAGTACTTTTTGACTGTAAATAAAATTGTAAGGAGTAAAAAGTACTTTTT
TTTCTAAAAAAATGTAATTAAGTAAAAGTAAAAGTATTGATTTTTAATTGTACTCAAGTAAAGTAAAAAT
CCCCAAAAATAATACTTAAGTACAGTAATCAAGTAAAATTACTCAAGTACTTTACACCTCTGGGTACTGT
TTCGCGCTTGGCGTAATCATGGTCATAGCTGTTTCCTGTGTGAAATTGTTATCCGCTCACAATTCCACAC
AACATACGAGCCGGAAGCATAAAGTGTAAAGCCTGGGGTGCCTAATGAGTGAGCTAACTCACATTAATTG
CGTTGCGCTCACTGCCCGCTTTCCAGTCGGGAAACCTGTCGTGCCAGCTGCATTAATGAATCGGCCAACG
CGCGGGGAGAGGCGGTTTGCGTATTGGGCGCTCTTCCGCTTCCTCGCTCACTGACTCGCTGCGCTCGGTC
GTTCGGCTGCGGCGAGCGGTATCAGCTCACTCAAAGGCGGTAATACGGTTATCCACAGAATCAGGGGATA
ACGCAGGAAAGAACATGTGAGCAAAAGGCCAGCAAAAGGCCAGGAACCGTAAAAAGGCCGCGTTGCTGGC
GTTTTTCCATAGGCTCCGCCCCCCTGACGAGCATCACAAAAATCGACGCTCAAGTCAGAGGTGGCGAAAC
CCGACAGGACTATAAAGATACCAGGCGTTTCCCCCTGGAAGCTCCCTCGTGCGCTCTCCTGTTCCGACCC
TGCCGCTTACCGGATACCTGTCCGCCTTTCTCCCTTCGGGAAGCGTGGCGCTTTCTCATAGCTCACGCTG
TAGGTATCTCAGTTCGGTGTAGGTCGTTCGCTCCAAGCTGGGCTGTGTGCACGAACCCCCCGTTCAGCCC
GACCGCTGCGCCTTATCCGGTAACTATCGTCTTGAGTCCAACCCGGTAAGACACGACTTATCGCCACTGG
CAGCAGCCACTGGTAACAGGATTAGCAGAGCGAGGTATGTAGGCGGTGCTACAGAGTTCTTGAAGTGGTG
GCCTAACTACGGCTACACTAGAAGAACAGTATTTGGTATCTGCGCTCTGCTGAAGCCAGTTACCTTCGGA
AAAAGAGTTGGTAGCTCTTGATCCGGCAAACAAACCACCGCTGGTAGCGGTGGTTTTTTTGTTTGCAAGC
AGCAGATTACGCGCAGAAAAAAAGGATCTCAAGAAGATCCTTTGATCTTTTCTACGGGGTCTGACGCTCA
GTGGAACGAAAACTCACGTTAAGGGATTTTGGTCATGAGATTATCAAAAAGGATCTTCACCTAGATCCTT
TTAAATTAAAAATGAAGTTTTAAATCAATCTAAAGTATATATGAGTAAACTTGGTCTGACAGTTACCAAT
GCTTAATCAGTGAGGCACCTATCTCAGCGATCTGTCTATTTCGTTCATCCATAGTTGCCTGACTCCCCGT
CGTGTAGATAACTACGATACGGGAGGGCTTACCATCTGGCCCCAGTGCTGCAATGATACCGCGAGACCCA
CGCTCACCGGCTCCAGATTTATCAGCAATAAACCAGCCAGCCGGAAGGGCCGAGCGCAGAAGTGGTCCTG
CAACTTTATCCGCCTCCATCCAGTCTATTAATTGTTGCCGGGAAGCTAGAGTAAGTAGTTCGCCAGTTAA
TAGTTTGCGCAACGTTGTTGCCATTGCTACAGGCATCGTGGTGTCACGCTCGTCGTTTGGTATGGCTTCA
TTCAGCTCCGGTTCCCAACGATCAAGGCGAGTTACATGATCCCCCATGTTGTGCAAAAAAGCGGTTAGCT
CCTTCGGTCCTCCGATCGTTGTCAGAAGTAAGTTGGCCGCAGTGTTATCACTCATGGTTATGGCAGCACT
GCATAATTCTCTTACTGTCATGCCATCCGTAAGATGCTTTTCTGTGACTGGTGAGTACTCAACCAAGTCA
TTCTGAGAATAGTGTATGCGGCGACCGAGTTGCTCTTGCCCGGCGTCAATACGGGATAATACCGCGCCAC
ATAGCAGAACTTTAAAAGTGCTCATCATTGGAAAACGTTCTTCGGGGCGAAAACTCTCAAGGATCTTACC
GCTGTTGAGATCCAGTTCGATGTAACCCACTCGTGCACCCAACTGATCTTCAGCATCTTTTACTTTCACC
AGCGTTTCTGGGTGAGCAAAAACAGGAAGGCAAAATGCCGCAAAAAAGGGAATAAGGGCGACACGGAAAT
GTTGAATACTCATACTCTTCCTTTTTCAATATTATTGAAGCATTTATCAGGGTTATTGTCTCATGAGCGG
ATACATATTTGAATGTATTTAGAAAAATAAACAAATAGGGGTTCCGCGCACATTTCCCCGAAAAGTGCCA
C
